Addgene plasmid #164788: pJEP204-Lenti-TRE3G-GFP-WPRE-Pa
Purpose: pLenti vector backbone designed to express GFP from a TRE3G promoter.
Depositing lab: Jonathan Ploski. Depositing organization: University of Texas at Dallas. Publication: The production of viral vectors designed to express large and difficult to express transgenes within neurons. Holehonnur R, Lella SK, Ho A, Luong JA, Ploski JE. Mol Brain. 2015 Feb 24;8:12. doi: 10.1186/s13041-015-0100-7. PubMed 25887710.
Backbone
  Vector backbone: pLenti7.3DEST
  Backbone manufacturer: Invitrogen
  Modifications to backbone: Modified the backbone by removing the emGFP expression cassette and exchanging CMV promoter for TRE3G promoter
  Vector type: Lentiviral
Growth in bacteria
  Bacterial resistance: Ampicillin, 100 μg/mL
  Growth temperature: Room Temperature
  Growth strain: NEB Stable
  Copy number: Unknown
Gene/Insert
  Gene/Insert name: Green Fluorescent protein (GFP)
  Insert size (bp): 786
Terms and licenses: Academic/Nonprofit Terms; Industry Terms: Not Available to Industry
How to cite: pJEP204-Lenti-TRE3G-GFP-WPRE-Pa was a gift from Jonathan Ploski (Addgene plasmid # 164788 ; http://n2t.net/addgene:164788 ; RRID:Addgene_164788)
