[The description below was written by a language model from this plasmid's Addgene catalogue record and pLannotate feature annotations shown in this document.]
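Description:
pJEP204-Lenti-TRE3G-GFP-WPRE-Pa is a 7.4 kb HIV-1-based lentiviral transfer plasmid derived from Invitrogen's pLenti7.3/DEST backbone, modified by removing the backbone's emGFP expression cassette and replacing the CMV promoter with the tetracycline-responsive TRE3G promoter. It is propagated in E. coli through a high-copy ColE1/pUC-type origin with ampicillin selection (AmpR); the record lists a recombination-deficient strain, consistent with the need to keep the repeated LTR sequences stable. An f1 origin, an SV40 origin and leftover lac, T7 and T3 cloning-vector elements are also annotated in the backbone.

The viral portion follows a third-generation, self-inactivating layout. An RSV promoter fused to a truncated 5' LTR drives genomic RNA production in packaging cells without Tat. It is followed by the Ψ packaging signal with a gag fragment, the RRE for Rev-dependent nuclear export, and the cPPT/CTS, which aids nuclear import of the provirus. The ΔU3 3' LTR inactivates the LTR promoter after integration, and an SV40 poly(A) signal lies downstream.

Between these elements, TRE3G drives EGFP, which is flanked by attB1 and attB2 sites indicating insertion by Gateway recombination. A V5 tag sequence lies downstream of attB2, although the record does not show whether it is translated in frame with EGFP. A WPRE follows to enhance transcript stability and expression. Because TRE3G is active only when bound by a Tet-On 3G-type transactivator in the presence of doxycycline, and no transactivator is encoded here, one must be supplied separately. The construct serves as an inducible GFP reporter or control vector, deposited with work on viral vectors for transgene expression in neurons.
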