Features (pLannotate 1.2.2; 28 found; start..end, strand, type, name):
      3..229     +  promoter       RSV promoter: Rous sarcoma virus enhancer/promoter
    230..410     +  LTR            5' LTR (truncated): truncated 5' long terminal repeat (LTR) from HIV-1
    457..582     +  misc_feature   HIV-1 Ψ: packaging signal of human immunodeficiency virus type 1
    566..929     +  CDS            HIV-1 gag (fragment): gag protein from human immunodeficiency virus 1; gag
   1075..1308    +  misc_feature   RRE: The Rev response element (RRE) of HIV-1 allows for Rev-dependent mRNA export from the nucleus to the cytoplasm.
   1685..1785    +  CDS            Rev (fragment): human immunodeficiency virus 1 (HIV-1) Rev protein; rev; enhances nuclear export of unspliced and incompletely spliced viral mRNAs
   1804..1921    +  misc_feature   cPPT/CTS: central polypurine tract and central termination sequence of HIV-1
   1953..2328    +  promoter       TRE3G promoter: 3rd-generation Tet-responsive promoter that can be activated by binding of Tet-On® 3G
   2363..2387    +  protein_bind   attB1: mutant version of attB; recombination site for the Gateway® BP reaction BP Clonase™
   2396..3115    +  CDS            EGFP: the original enhanced GFP (Yang et al., 1996) mammalian codon-optimized
   3116..3140    -  protein_bind   attB2: mutant version of attB; recombination site for the Gateway® BP reaction BP Clonase™
   3193..3234    +  CDS            V5 tag: epitope tag from simian virus 5
   3258..3846    +  misc_feature   WPRE: woodchuck hepatitis virus posttranscriptional regulatory element
   3905..3924    +  misc_feature   cPPT/CTS (fragment): central polypurine tract and central termination sequence of HIV-1
   3926..4159    +  LTR            3' LTR (ΔU3): self-inactivating 3' long terminal repeat (LTR) from HIV-1
   4231..4352    +  polyA_signal   SV40 poly(A) signal: SV40 polyadenylation signal
   4392..4527    +  rep_origin     SV40 ori: SV40 origin of replication
   4548..4566    -  promoter       T7 promoter: promoter for bacteriophage T7 RNA polymerase
   4574..4729    +  CDS            lacZα (fragment): LacZα fragment of β-galactosidase; lacZ fragment
   4734..5162    +  rep_origin     f1 ori (sequence partly withheld): f1 bacteriophage origin of replication; arrow indicates direction of (+) strand synthesis
   5215..5319    +  promoter       AmpR promoter: bla
   5320..6180    +  CDS            AmpR: β-lactamase; bla; confers resistance to ampicillin, carbenicillin, and related antibiotics
   6351..6939    +  rep_origin     ori: high-copy-number ColE1/pMB1/pBR322/pUC origin of replication
   7122..7214    +  CDS            lacI (fragment): lac repressor; lacI; The lac repressor binds to the lac operator to inhibit transcription in E. coli. This inhibition can be relieved by adding lactose or isopropyl-β-D-thiogalactopyranoside (IPTG).
   7227..7248    +  protein_bind   CAP binding site: CAP binding activates transcription in the presence of cAMP. E. coli catabolite activator protein
   7263..7293    +  promoter       lac promoter: promoter for the E. coli lac operon
   7301..7317    +  protein_bind   lac operator: The lac repressor binds to the lac operator to inhibit transcription in E. coli. This inhibition can be relieved by adding lactose or isopropyl-β-D-thiogalactopyranoside (IPTG). lac repressor encoded by lacI
   7362..7380    +  promoter       T3 promoter: promoter for bacteriophage T3 RNA polymerase
>Addgene plasmid #164788 | pJEP204-Lenti-TRE3G-GFP-WPRE-Pa | addgene full sequence | sequence record 357028 | Addgene NGS Result
AATGTAGTCTTATGCAATACTCTTGTAGTCTTGCAACATGGTAACGATGAGTTAGCAACATGCCTTACAA
GGAGAGAAAAAGCACCGTGCATGCCGATTGGTGGAAGTAAGGTGGTACGATCGTGCCTTATTAGGAAGGC
AACAGACGGGTCTGACATGGATTGGACGAACCACTGAATTGCCGCATTGCAGAGATATTGTATTTAAGTG
CCTAGCTCGATACATAAACGGGTCTCTCTGGTTAGACCAGATCTGAGCCTGGGAGCTCTCTGGCTAACTA
GGGAACCCACTGCTTAAGCCTCAATAAAGCTTGCCTTGAGTGCTTCAAGTAGTGTGTGCCCGTCTGTTGT
GTGACTCTGGTAACTAGAGATCCCTCAGACCCTTTTAGTCAGTGTGGAAAATCTCTAGCAGTGGCGCCCG
AACAGGGACTTGAAAGCGAAAGGGAAACCAGAGGAGCTCTCTCGACGCAGGACTCGGCTTGCTGAAGCGC
GCACGGCAAGAGGCGAGGGGCGGCGACTGGTGAGTACGCCAAAAATTTTGACTAGCGGAGGCTAGAAGGA
GAGAGATGGGTGCGAGAGCGTCAGTATTAAGCGGGGGAGAATTAGATCGCGATGGGAAAAAATTCGGTTA
AGGCCAGGGGGAAAGAAAAAATATAAATTAAAACATATAGTATGGGCAAGCAGGGAGCTAGAACGATTCG
CAGTTAATCCTGGCCTGTTAGAAACATCAGAAGGCTGTAGACAAATACTGGGACAGCTACAACCATCCCT
TCAGACAGGATCAGAAGAACTTAGATCATTATATAATACAGTAGCAACCCTCTATTGTGTGCATCAAAGG
ATAGAGATAAAAGACACCAAGGAAGCTTTAGACAAGATAGAGGAAGAGCAAAACAAAAGTAAGACCACCG
CACAGCAAGCGGCCGCTGATCTTCAGACCTGGAGGAGGAGATATGAGGGACAATTGGAGAAGTGAATTAT
ATAAATATAAAGTAGTAAAAATTGAACCATTAGGAGTAGCACCCACCAAGGCAAAGAGAAGAGTGGTGCA
GAGAGAAAAAAGAGCAGTGGGAATAGGAGCTTTGTTCCTTGGGTTCTTGGGAGCAGCAGGAAGCACTATG
GGCGCAGCGTCAATGACGCTGACGGTACAGGCCAGACAATTATTGTCTGGTATAGTGCAGCAGCAGAACA
ATTTGCTGAGGGCTATTGAGGCGCAACAGCATCTGTTGCAACTCACAGTCTGGGGCATCAAGCAGCTCCA
GGCAAGAATCCTGGCTGTGGAAAGATACCTAAAGGATCAACAGCTCCTGGGGATTTGGGGTTGCTCTGGA
AAACTCATTTGCACCACTGCTGTGCCTTGGAATGCTAGTTGGAGTAATAAATCTCTGGAACAGATTTGGA
ATCACACGACCTGGATGGAGTGGGACAGAGAAATTAACAATTACACAAGCTTAATACACTCCTTAATTGA
AGAATCGCAAAACCAGCAAGAAAAGAATGAACAAGAATTATTGGAATTAGATAAATGGGCAAGTTTGTGG
AATTGGTTTAACATAACAAATTGGCTGTGGTATATAAAATTATTCATAATGATAGTAGGAGGCTTGGTAG
GTTTAAGAATAGTTTTTGCTGTACTTTCTATAGTGAATAGAGTTAGGCAGGGATATTCACCATTATCGTT
TCAGACCCACCTCCCAACCCCGAGGGGACCCGACAGGCCCGAAGGAATAGAAGAAGAAGGTGGAGAGAGA
GACAGAGACAGATCCATTCGATTAGTGAACGGATCTCGACGGTATCGGTTAACTTTTAAAAGAAAAGGGG
GGATTGGGGGGTACAGTGCAGGGGAAAGAATAGTAGACATAATAGCAACAGACATACAAACTAAAGAATT
ACAAAAACAAATTACAAAAATTCAAAATTTTATCGATATCACGAGACTAGCCTCGAGTTGGCTTTACTCC
CTATCAGTGATAGAGAACGTATGAAGAGTTTACTCCCTATCAGTGATAGAGAACGTATGCAGACTTTACT
CCCTATCAGTGATAGAGAACGTATAAGGAGTTTACTCCCTATCAGTGATAGAGAACGTATGACCAGTTTA
CTCCCTATCAGTGATAGAGAACGTATCTACAGTTTACTCCCTATCAGTGATAGAGAACGTATATCCAGTT
TACTCCCTATCAGTGATAGAGAACGTATAAGCTTTAGGCGTGTACGGTGGGCGCCTATAAAAGCAGAGCT
CGTTTAGTGAACCGTCAGATCGCCTGGAGCAATTCCACAACACTTTTGTCTTATACCAACTTTCCGTACC
ACTTCCTACCCTCGTAAAACTAGTCCAGTGTGGTGGAATTCTGCAGATATCAACAAGTTTGTACAAAAAA
GCAGGCTACGCCACCATGGTGAGCAAGGGCGAGGAGCTGTTCACCGGGGTGGTGCCCATCCTGGTCGAGC
TGGACGGCGACGTAAACGGCCACAAGTTCAGCGTGTCCGGCGAGGGCGAGGGCGATGCCACCTACGGCAA
GCTGACCCTGAAGTTCATCTGCACCACCGGCAAGCTGCCCGTGCCCTGGCCCACCCTCGTGACCACCCTG
ACCTACGGCGTGCAGTGCTTCAGCCGCTACCCCGACCACATGAAGCAGCACGACTTCTTCAAGTCCGCCA
TGCCCGAAGGCTACGTCCAGGAGCGCACCATCTTCTTCAAGGACGACGGCAACTACAAGACCCGCGCCGA
GGTGAAGTTCGAGGGCGACACCCTGGTGAACCGCATCGAGCTGAAGGGCATCGACTTCAAGGAGGACGGC
AACATCCTGGGGCACAAGCTGGAGTACAACTACAACAGCCACAACGTCTATATCATGGCCGACAAGCAGA
AGAACGGCATCAAGGTGAACTTCAAGATCCGCCACAACATCGAGGACGGCAGCGTGCAGCTCGCCGACCA
CTACCAGCAGAACACCCCCATCGGCGACGGCCCCGTGCTGCTGCCCGACAACCACTACCTGAGCACCCAG
TCCGCCCTGAGCAAAGACCCCAACGAGAAGCGCGATCACATGGTCCTGCTGGAGTTCGTGACCGCCGCCG
GGATCACTCTCGGCATGGACGAGCTGTACAAGTAAACCCAGCTTTCTTGTACAAAGTGGTTGATATCCAG
CACAGTGGCGGCCGCTCGAGTCTAGAGGGCCCGCGGTTCGAAGGTAAGCCTATCCCTAACCCTCTCCTCG
GTCTCGATTCTACGCGTACCGGTTAGTAATGATCGACAATCAACCTCTGGATTACAAAATTTGTGAAAGA
TTGACTGGTATTCTTAACTATGTTGCTCCTTTTACGCTATGTGGATACGCTGCTTTAATGCCTTTGTATC
ATGCTATTGCTTCCCGTATGGCTTTCATTTTCTCCTCCTTGTATAAATCCTGGTTGCTGTCTCTTTATGA
GGAGTTGTGGCCCGTTGTCAGGCAACGTGGCGTGGTGTGCACTGTGTTTGCTGACGCAACCCCCACTGGT
TGGGGCATTGCCACCACCTGTCAGCTCCTTTCCGGGACTTTCGCTTTCCCCCTCCCTATTGCCACGGCGG
AACTCATCGCCGCCTGCCTTGCCCGCTGCTGGACAGGGGCTCGGCTGTTGGGCACTGACAATTCCGTGGT
GTTGTCGGGGAAGCTGACGTCCTTTCCATGGCTGCTCGCCTGTGTTGCCACCTGGATTCTGCGCGGGACG
TCCTTCTGCTACGTCCCTTCGGCCCTCAATCCAGCGGACCTTCCTTCCCGCGGCCTGCTGCCGGCTCTGC
GGCCTCTTCCGCGTCTTCGCCTTCGCCCTCAGACGAGTCGGATCTCCCTTTGGGCCGCCTCCCCGCCTGG
CGATGGTACCTTTAAGACCAATGACTTACAAGGCAGCTGTAGATCTTAGCCACTTTTTAAAAGAAAAGGG
GGGACTGGAAGGGCTAATTCACTCCCAACGAAGACAAGATCTGCTTTTTGCTTGTACTGGGTCTCTCTGG
TTAGACCAGATCTGAGCCTGGGAGCTCTCTGGCTAACTAGGGAACCCACTGCTTAAGCCTCAATAAAGCT
TGCCTTGAGTGCTTCAAGTAGTGTGTGCCCGTCTGTTGTGTGACTCTGGTAACTAGAGATCCCTCAGACC
CTTTTAGTCAGTGTGGAAAATCTCTAGCAGTAGTAGTTCATGTCATCTTATTATTCAGTATTTATAACTT
GCAAAGAAATGAATATCAGAGAGTGAGAGGAACTTGTTTATTGCAGCTTATAATGGTTACAAATAAAGCA
ATAGCATCACAAATTTCACAAATAAAGCATTTTTTTCACTGCATTCTAGTTGTGGTTTGTCCAAACTCAT
CAATGTATCTTATCATGTCTGGCTCTAGCTATCCCGCCCCTAACTCCGCCCATCCCGCCCCTAACTCCGC
CCAGTTCCGCCCATTCTCCGCCCCATGGCTGACTAATTTTTTTTATTTATGCAGAGGCCGAGGCCGCCTC
GGCCTCTGAGCTATTCCAGAAGTAGTGAGGAGGCTTTTTTGGAGGCCTAGGGACGTACCCAATTCGCCCT
ATAGTGAGTCGTATTACGCGCGCTCACTGGCCGTCGTTTTACAACGTCGTGACTGGGAAAACCCTGGCGT
TACCCAACTTAATCGCCTTGCAGCACATCCCCCTTTCGCCAGCTGGCGTAATAGCGAAGAGGCCCGCACC
GATCGCCCTTCCCAACAGTTGCGCAGCCTGAATGGCGAATGGG
[124 nt withheld, positions 4734-4857]
C
[91 nt withheld, positions 4859-4949]
A
[49 nt withheld, positions 4951-4999]
CCTTTGACGTTGGAGTCCACGTTCTTT
[37 nt withheld, positions 5027-5063]
ACCCTATCTCGGTCTATTCTTTTGATTTATAAGGGATTTTGCCGATTTCGGCCTATTGGTTAAAAAATGA
GCTGATTTAACAAAAATTTAACGCGAATTTTAACAAAATATTAACGCTTACAATTTAGGTGGCACTTTTC
GGGGAAATGTGCGCGGAACCCCTATTTGTTTATTTTTCTAAATACATTCAAATATGTATCCGCTCATGAG
ACAATAACCCTGATAAATGCTTCAATAATATTGAAAAAGGAAGAGTATGAGTATTCAACATTTCCGTGTC
GCCCTTATTCCCTTTTTTGCGGCATTTTGCCTTCCTGTTTTTGCTCACCCAGAAACGCTGGTGAAAGTAA
AAGATGCTGAAGATCAGTTGGGTGCACGAGTGGGTTACATCGAACTGGATCTCAACAGCGGTAAGATCCT
TGAGAGTTTTCGCCCCGAAGAACGTTTTCCAATGATGAGCACTTTTAAAGTTCTGCTATGTGGCGCGGTA
TTATCCCGTATTGACGCCGGGCAAGAGCAACTCGGTCGCCGCATACACTATTCTCAGAATGACTTGGTTG
AGTACTCACCAGTCACAGAAAAGCATCTTACGGATGGCATGACAGTAAGAGAATTATGCAGTGCTGCCAT
AACCATGAGTGATAACACTGCGGCCAACTTACTTCTGACAACGATCGGAGGACCGAAGGAGCTAACCGCT
TTTTTGCACAACATGGGGGATCATGTAACTCGCCTTGATCGTTGGGAACCGGAGCTGAATGAAGCCATAC
CAAACGACGAGCGTGACACCACGATGCCTGTAGCAATGGCAACAACGTTGCGCAAACTATTAACTGGCGA
ACTACTTACTCTAGCTTCCCGGCAACAATTAATAGACTGGATGGAGGCGGATAAAGTTGCAGGACCACTT
CTGCGCTCGGCCCTTCCGGCTGGCTGGTTTATTGCTGATAAATCTGGAGCCGGTGAGCGTGGGTCTCGCG
GTATCATTGCAGCACTGGGGCCAGATGGTAAGCCCTCCCGTATCGTAGTTATCTACACGACGGGGAGTCA
GGCAACTATGGATGAACGAAATAGACAGATCGCTGAGATAGGTGCCTCACTGATTAAGCATTGGTAACTG
TCAGACCAAGTTTACTCATATATACTTTAGATTGATTTAAAACTTCATTTTTAATTTAAAAGGATCTAGG
TGAAGATCCTTTTTGATAATCTCATGACCAAAATCCCTTAACGTGAGTTTTCGTTCCACTGAGCGTCAGA
CCCCGTAGAAAAGATCAAAGGATCTTCTTGAGATCCTTTTTTTCTGCGCGTAATCTGCTGCTTGCAAACA
AAAAAACCACCGCTACCAGCGGTGGTTTGTTTGCCGGATCAAGAGCTACCAACTCTTTTTCCGAAGGTAA
CTGGCTTCAGCAGAGCGCAGATACCAAATACTGTTCTTCTAGTGTAGCCGTAGTTAGGCCACCACTTCAA
GAACTCTGTAGCACCGCCTACATACCTCGCTCTGCTAATCCTGTTACCAGTGGCTGCTGCCAGTGGCGAT
AAGTCGTGTCTTACCGGGTTGGACTCAAGACGATAGTTACCGGATAAGGCGCAGCGGTCGGGCTGAACGG
GGGGTTCGTGCACACAGCCCAGCTTGGAGCGAACGACCTACACCGAACTGAGATACCTACAGCGTGAGCT
ATGAGAAAGCGCCACGCTTCCCGAAGGGAGAAAGGCGGACAGGTATCCGGTAAGCGGCAGGGTCGGAACA
GGAGAGCGCACGAGGGAGCTTCCAGGGGGAAACGCCTGGTATCTTTATAGTCCTGTCGGGTTTCGCCACC
TCTGACTTGAGCGTCGATTTTTGTGATGCTCGTCAGGGGGGCGGAGCCTATGGAAAAACGCCAGCAACGC
GGCCTTTTTACGGTTCCTGGCCTTTTGCTGGCCTTTTGCTCACATGTTCTTTCCTGCGTTATCCCCTGAT
TCTGTGGATAACCGTATTACCGCCTTTGAGTGAGCTGATACCGCTCGCCGCAGCCGAACGACCGAGCGCA
GCGAGTCAGTGAGCGAGGAAGCGGAAGAGCGCCCAATACGCAAACCGCCTCTCCCCGCGCGTTGGCCGAT
TCATTAATGCAGCTGGCACGACAGGTTTCCCGACTGGAAAGCGGGCAGTGAGCGCAACGCAATTAATGTG
AGTTAGCTCACTCATTAGGCACCCCAGGCTTTACACTTTATGCTTCCGGCTCGTATGTTGTGTGGAATTG
TGAGCGGATAACAATTTCACACAGGAAACAGCTATGACCATGATTACGCCAAGCGCGCAATTAACCCTCA
CTAAAGGGAACAAAAGCTGGAGCTGCAAGCTT
